Addgene plasmid #166919: pTYF-sGFAP-LOx-IRES-tdTomato
Purpose: Express the bacterial lactate oxidase (LOx) enzyme in astrocytes
Depositing lab: Sergey Kasparov. Depositing organization: University of Bristol. Publication: Reducing l-lactate release from hippocampal astrocytes by intracellular oxidation increases novelty induced activity in mice. Vaccari Cardoso B, Shevelkin AV, Terrillion C, Mychko O, Mosienko V, Kasparov S, Pletnikov MV, Teschemacher AG. Glia. 2021 Jan 5. doi: 10.1002/glia.23960. PubMed 33400321.
Backbone
  Vector backbone: pTYF
  Backbone size w/o insert (bp): 12266
  Total vector size (bp): 13392
  Vector type: Mammalian Expression, Lentiviral
Growth in bacteria
  Bacterial resistance: Ampicillin, 100 μg/mL
  Growth temperature: 37°C
  Growth strain: NEB Stable
  Copy number: High Copy
Gene/Insert
  Gene/Insert name: Lactate oxidase (alt name: LOx)
  Species: Synthetic
  Insert size (bp): 1125
  GenBank ID: D50611.1
  Promoter: sGFAP
  Tag / fusion protein: tdTomato (C terminal on backbone)
  Cloning method: Restriction Enzyme; 5′ cloning site SpeI (destroyed during cloning); 3′ cloning site ClaI (not destroyed)
  Sequencing primers: 5′ GFAP middle-end (ATGGGTGAGGGGAGAGCT); 3′ IRES reverse (CCAAGTCAGTGGCTGCAC)
Terms and licenses: Academic/Nonprofit Terms; Industry Terms: Not Available to Industry
How to cite: pTYF-sGFAP-LOx-IRES-tdTomato was a gift from Sergey Kasparov (Addgene plasmid # 166919 ; http://n2t.net/addgene:166919 ; RRID:Addgene_166919)
