[The description below was written by a language model from this plasmid's Addgene catalogue record and pLannotate feature annotations shown in this document.]
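Description:
pTYF-sGFAP-LOx-IRES-tdTomato is an HIV-1-derived lentiviral transfer plasmid built on the pTYF backbone (about 13.4 kb in total) for expressing a bacterial L-lactate oxidase in astrocytes. It is maintained in E. coli through a high-copy ColE1/pUC-type origin with ampicillin resistance. The viral portion comprises a CMV enhancer/promoter-driven truncated 5' LTR, the Ψ packaging signal with adjoining gag and env fragments, the Rev response element and the cPPT/CTS. On the 3' side are a WPRE, a self-inactivating ΔU3 3' LTR and a bGH polyadenylation signal. These elements allow the genome to be packaged when helper functions are supplied in trans and to integrate without reconstituting an active viral promoter.

The payload is a synthetic LOx coding sequence of roughly 1.1 kb, which the annotation matches by homology to a streptococcal lctO gene. It is placed under the sGFAP promoter, which the record lists but the feature table does not annotate; it presumably lies in the unannotated stretch upstream of LOx. Although the catalogue lists tdTomato as a C-terminal tag, the plasmid name and the gap between the two reading frames indicate an IRES (also unannotated). The red reporter is therefore probably translated separately from the same transcript, marking transduced cells rather than being fused to the enzyme.

The table also shows an oppositely oriented cassette in which a minimal CMV promoter drives a GAL4 DNA-binding domain fused to the NF-κB p65 activation domain, with GAL4 UAS sites lying between the two units. This arrangement suggests a bidirectional transcriptional amplification design that boosts output from the cell-specific promoter, though the record does not describe it. According to the record, the construct is used to oxidise lactate inside astrocytes and so reduce its release.
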