Features (pLannotate 1.2.2; 39 found; start..end, strand, type, name):
     11..132     -  polyA_signal   SV40 poly(A) signal: SV40 polyadenylation signal
    155..292     -  CDS            large T antigen (fragment): large T antigen from SV40 (simian virus 40)
    292..347     -  intron         small t intron (fragment): SV40 (simian virus 40) small t antigen intron
    375..911     -  CDS            p65: C-terminal portion of the p65 subunit of mouse NF-κB
    981..1421    -  CDS            GAL4 DNA binding domain: DNA binding domain of the GAL4 transcriptional activator; Saccharomyces cerevisiae GAL4 (truncated)
   1458..1476    -  promoter       T3 promoter: promoter for bacteriophage T3 RNA polymerase
   1522..1558    -  promoter       minimal CMV promoter (fragment): human cytomegalovirus (CMV) immediate early promoter
   1569..1587    -  misc_feature   MCS (fragment): pUC18/19 multiple cloning site
   1586..1666    +  protein_bind   5X UAS (fragment): five tandem copies of the "ScaI site" 17-mer CGGAGTACTGTCCTCCG, an upstream activating sequence (UAS) that efficiently binds yeast Gal4 (Webster et al., 1988; Pfeiffer et al., 2010) GAL4
   2366..2405    +  misc_feature   MCS (fragment): multiple cloning site
   2415..3524    +  CDS            lctO (fragment) (sequence withheld): LA2M_STRIN - Protein inferred from homology: Swiss-Prot protein existence level 3. Involved in the L-lactate aerobic metabolism. From Streptococcus iniae (Streptococcus shiloi).
   3544..3561    +  misc_feature   MCS (fragment): multiple cloning site
   3901..3927    +  misc_feature   MCS (fragment): multiple cloning site
   3932..5362    +  CDS            tdTomato: tandem dimeric (pseudo-monomeric) derivative of DsRed (Shaner et al., 2004) mammalian codon-optimized
   5397..5979    +  misc_feature   WPRE: woodchuck hepatitis virus posttranscriptional regulatory element
   5996..6073    +  CDS            nef (fragment): NEF_HV1Z2 - Experimental evidence at protein level: Swiss-Prot protein existence level 1. Extracellular Nef protein targets CD4(+) T-lymphocytes for apoptosis by interacting with CXCR4 surface receptors. From Human immunodeficiency virus type 1 group M subtype D (isolate Z2/CDC-Z34) (HIV-1).
   6075..6096    +  LTR            3' LTR (ΔU3) (fragment): self-inactivating 3' long terminal repeat (LTR) from HIV-1
   6096..6156    +  ncRNA          mir-TAR: Accession: RF00250 - Trans-activation response element (TAR)
   6181..6405    +  polyA_signal   bGH poly(A) signal: bovine growth hormone polyadenylation signal
   6409..6430    +  promoter       SV40 promoter (fragment): SV40 enhancer and early promoter
   6451..6582    +  rep_origin     f1 ori (fragment) (sequence partly withheld): f1 bacteriophage origin of replication; arrow indicates direction of (+) strand synthesis
   6986..7174    +  CDS            EEF1AKMT2 (fragment): EFMT2_HUMAN - Also known as C10orf138, METTL10 From Homo sapiens (Human).
   7513..7567    -  CDS            lacI (fragment): lac repressor; lacI; The lac repressor binds to the lac operator to inhibit transcription in E. coli. This inhibition can be relieved by adding lactose or isopropyl-β-D-thiogalactopyranoside (IPTG).
   7750..8338    -  rep_origin     ori: high-copy-number ColE1/pMB1/pBR322/pUC origin of replication
   8509..9369    -  CDS            AmpR: β-lactamase; bla; confers resistance to ampicillin, carbenicillin, and related antibiotics
   9370..9474    -  promoter       AmpR promoter: bla
   9569..9604    +  CDS            rop (fragment): Rop protein, which maintains plasmids at low copy number; rop
   9706..9740    +  misc_feature   bom (fragment): basis of mobility region from pBR322
   9753..9844    +  misc_feature   bom (fragment): basis of mobility region from pBR322
   9850..9916    -  CDS            lacZα (fragment): LacZα fragment of β-galactosidase; lacZ fragment
  10811..10834   +  LTR            3' LTR (fragment): 3' long terminal repeat (LTR) from HIV-1
  10851..10975   +  enhancer       CMV enhancer (fragment): human cytomegalovirus immediate early enhancer
  10990..11089   +  promoter       CMVd1 promoter: truncated human cytomegalovirus (CMV) immediate early promoter that yields slightly reduced expression relative to the full-length promoter
  11103..11283   +  LTR            5' LTR (truncated): truncated 5' long terminal repeat (LTR) from HIV-1
  11331..11455   +  misc_feature   HIV-1 Ψ: packaging signal of human immunodeficiency virus type 1
  11439..12160   +  CDS            HIV-1 gag (fragment): gag protein from human immunodeficiency virus 1; gag
  12159..12395   +  CDS            env (fragment): ENV_HV1N5 - Experimental evidence at protein level: Swiss-Prot protein existence level 1. From Human immunodeficiency virus type 1 group M subtype B (isolate NY5) (HIV-1).
  12614..12950   +  ncRNA          RRE: Accession: RF00036 - HIV Rev response element
  13160..13277   +  misc_feature   cPPT/CTS: central polypurine tract and central termination sequence of HIV-1
>Addgene plasmid #166919 | pTYF-sGFAP-LOx-IRES-tdTomato | addgene full sequence | sequence record 331035 | Addgene NGS Result
CTAGTCGCGTTAAGATACATTGATGAGTTTGGACAAACCACAACTAGAATGCAGTGAAAAAAATGCTTTA
TTTGTGAAATTTGTGATGCTATTGCTTTATTTGTAACCATTATAAGCTGCAATAAACAAGTTAACAACAA
CAATTGCATTCATTTTATGTTTCAGGTTCAGGGGGAGGTGTGGGAGGTTTTTTAAAGCAAGTAAAACCTC
TACAAATGTGGTATGGCTGATTATGATCATGAACAGACTGTGAGGACTGAGGGGCCTGAAATGAGCCTTG
GGACTGTGAATCTAAAATACACAAACAATTAGAATCAGTAGTTTAACACATTATACACTTAAAAATTGGA
TCTACTTATTCAAGATCGGCCGCTGGAGCTGATCTGACTCAGCAGAGCAGAGAAGTCCATGTCCGCAATG
GAGGAGAAGTCTTCATCTCCGGAGAGACCATTGGGAAGCCCCGAGGTCCCCAGGGGTGTGGGAGCTGGGT
CAGGGGGCCTCTGGGACCCTGTCACCAGGCGAGTTATAGCTTCAGGGTACTCCATCAGCATGGGCTCAGC
TGTGGAGTGAGACATGGACACACCCTGGTTCAGGAGCTGCTGAAACTCTGAGTTGTCCACAGATGCCAGG
TCTGTGAACACTCCTGGGTCTGTGCTGTTGCCAAGCAAGGCCCCCAAGTCTTCATCAGCATCAAACTGCA
GGTGCAGCAGGGCTTCCGACAGCGTGCCTTCCCCAGCCTGGGTGCTCTTTGGAACAGGTGCAGACAGGGA
CTGGGGAGGACCCGGGGTTAGAACTGGGGCAGGAGCTGGGGGCTGAGCCAGAGGTACCATGGCTGAGGAA
GGGACCATGGTCTGGGCAAGGACTGGGGCAGAGGACGGTGCTAAGGCCAGGGCCTGGTTTGAGATCTGCC
CAGAAGGAAACACCATGGTGAGCTCTGCAGAAGCTTCTAGAATTCCAGCCCGGGCGGATCCCAATTCCGG
CGATACAGTCAACTGTCTTTGACCTTTGTTACTACTCTCTTCCGATGATGATGTCGCACTTATTCTATGC
TGTCTCAATGTTAGAGGCATATCAGTCTCCACTGAAGCCAATCTATCTGTGACGGCATCTTTATTCACAT
TATCTTGTACAAATAATCCTGTTAACAATGCTTTTATATCCTGTAAAGAATCCATTTTCAAAATCATGTC
AAGGTCTTCTCGAGGAAAAATCAGTAGAAATAGCTGTTCCAGTCTTTCTAGCCTTGATTCCACTTCTGTC
AGATGTGCCCTAGTCAGCGGAGACCTTTTGGTTTTGGGAGAGTAGCGACACTCCCAGTTGTTCTTCAGAC
ACTTGGCGCACTTCGGTTTTTCTTTGGAGCACTTGAGCTTTTTAAGTCGGCAAATATCGCATGCTTGTTC
GATAGAAGACAGTAGCTTCATCTTTCAGGAGGCTAGCTTAGATCCCAGCTTTTGTTCCCTTTAGTGAGGG
TTAATTTCGAGCTTGGCGTAATCGCTAGCGGATCTGACGGTTCACTAAACCAGCTCTGCTTATATAGACC
TCCCACCGTACACGCCTAACGCGCTAGCCTTGCATGCCTGCAGGTCGGAGTACTGTCCTCCGAGCGGAGT
ACTGTCCTCCGAGCGGAGTACTGTCCTCCGAGCGGAGTACTGTCCTCCGAGCGGAGACTCTAGAGGGACG
CGTAACATATCCTGGTGTGGAGTAGGGGACGCTGCTCTGACAGAGGCTCGGGGGCCTGAGCTGGCTCTGT
GAGCTGGGGAGGAGGCAGACAGCCAGGCCTTGTCTGCAAGCAGACCTGGCAGCATTGGGCTGGCCGCCCC
CCAGGGCCTCCTCTTCATGCCCAGTGAATGACTCACCTTGGCACAGACACAATGTTCGGGGTGGGCACAG
TGCCTGCTTCCCGCCGCACCCCAGCCCCCCTCAAATGCCTTCCGAGAAGCCCATTGAGCAGGGGGCTTGC
ATTGCACCCCAGCCTGACAGCCTGGCATCTTGGGATAAAAGCAGCACAGCCCCCTAGGGGCTGCCCTTGC
TGTGTGGCGCCACCGGCGGTGGAGAACAAGGCTCTATTCAGCCTGTGCCCAGGAAAGGGGATCAGGGGAT
GCCCAGGCATGGACAGTGGGTGGCAGGGGGGGAGAGGAGGGCTGTCTGCTTCCCAGAAGTCCAAGGACAC
AAATGGGTGAGGGGAGAGCTCTCCCCATAGCTGGGCTGCGGCCCAACCCCACCCCCTCAGGCTATGCCAG
GGGGTGTTGCCAGGGGCACCCGGGCATCGCCAGTCTAGCCCACTCCTTCATAAAGCCCTCGCATCCCAGG
AGCGAGCAGAGCCAGAGCAGGTTGGAGAGGAGACGCATCACCTCCGCTGCTCGCACTAGCGCTACCGGAC
TCAGATCTCGAGCTCAAGCTTCGAAGCCGCCACC
[1122 nt withheld, positions 2415-3536]
TGAGATATCTGCAGTCGACGGTACCAGATGGGGGTCCTGGGCCCCAGGGTGTGCAGCCACTGACTTGGGG
ACTGCTGGTGGGGTAGGGATGAGGGAGGGAGGGGCATTGTGATGTACAGGGCTGCTCTGTGAGATCAAGG
GTCTCTTAAGGGTGGGAGCTGGGGCAGGGACTACGAGAGCAGCCAGATGGGCTGAAAGTGGAACTCAAGG
GGTTTCTGGCACCTACCTACCTGCTTCCCGCTGGGGGGTGGGGAGTTGGCCCAGAGTCTTAAGATTGGGG
CAGGGTGGAGAGGTGGGCTCTTCCTGCTTCCCACTCATCTTATAGCTTTCTTTCCCCAGATCCGAATTCG
AGATCCAAACCAAGGGTACCGCGGGCCCGGGATCCACCGGTCGCCATGGTGAGCAAGGGCGAGGAGGTCA
TCAAAGAGTTCATGCGCTTCAAGGTGCGCATGGAGGGCTCCATGAACGGCCACGAGTTCGAGATCGAGGG
CGAGGGCGAGGGCCGCCCCTACGAGGGCACCCAGACCGCCAAGCTGAAGGTGACCAAGGGCGGCCCCCTG
CCCTTCGCCTGGGACATCCTGTCCCCCCAGTTCATGTACGGCTCCAAGGCGTACGTGAAGCACCCCGCCG
ACATCCCCGATTACAAGAAGCTGTCCTTCCCCGAGGGCTTCAAGTGGGAGCGCGTGATGAACTTCGAGGA
CGGCGGTCTGGTGACCGTGACCCAGGACTCCTCCCTGCAGGACGGCACGCTGATCTACAAGGTGAAGATG
CGCGGCACCAACTTCCCCCCCGACGGCCCCGTAATGCAGAAGAAGACCATGGGCTGGGAGGCCTCCACCG
AGCGCCTGTACCCCCGCGACGGCGTGCTGAAGGGCGAGATCCACCAGGCCCTGAAGCTGAAGGACGGCGG
CCACTACCTGGTGGAGTTCAAGACCATCTACATGGCCAAGAAGCCCGTGCAACTGCCCGGCTACTACTAC
GTGGACACCAAGCTGGACATCACCTCCCACAACGAGGACTACACCATCGTGGAACAGTACGAGCGCTCCG
AGGGCCGCCACCACCTGTTCCTGGGGCATGGCACCGGCAGCACCGGCAGCGGCAGCTCCGGCACCGCCTC
CTCCGAGGACAACAACATGGCCGTCATCAAAGAGTTCATGCGCTTCAAGGTGCGCATGGAGGGCTCCATG
AACGGCCACGAGTTCGAGATCGAGGGCGAGGGCGAGGGCCGCCCCTACGAGGGCACCCAGACCGCCAAGC
TGAAGGTGACCAAGGGCGGCCCCCTGCCCTTCGCCTGGGACATCCTGTCCCCCCAGTTCATGTACGGCTC
CAAGGCGTACGTGAAGCACCCCGCCGACATCCCCGATTACAAGAAGCTGTCCTTCCCCGAGGGCTTCAAG
TGGGAGCGCGTGATGAACTTCGAGGACGGCGGTCTGGTGACCGTGACCCAGGACTCCTCCCTGCAGGACG
GCACGCTGATCTACAAGGTGAAGATGCGCGGCACCAACTTCCCCCCCGACGGCCCCGTAATGCAGAAGAA
GACCATGGGCTGGGAGGCCTCCACCGAGCGCCTGTACCCCCGCGACGGCGTGCTGAAGGGCGAGATCCAC
CAGGCCCTGAAGCTGAAGGACGGCGGCCACTACCTGGTGGAGTTCAAGACCATCTACATGGCCAAGAAGC
CCGTGCAACTGCCCGGCTACTACTACGTGGACACCAAGCTGGACATCACCTCCCACAACGAGGACTACAC
CATCGTGGAACAGTACGAGCGCTCCGAGGGCCGCCACCACCTGTTCCTGTACGGCATGGACGAGCTGTAC
AAGTAGGCGGCCGCCCCGTTATTTGCACTCTGTTCCTGTTAATCAACCTCTGGATTACAAAATTTGTGAA
AGATTGACTGGTATTCTTAACTATGTTGCTCCTTTTACGCTATGTGGATACGCTGCTTTAATGCCTTTGT
ATCATGCTATTGCTTCCCGTATGGCTTTCATTTTCTCCTCCTTGTATAAATCCTGGTTGCTGTCTCTTTA
TGAGGAGTTGTGGCCCGTTGTCAGGCAACGTGGCGTGGTGTGCACTGTGTTTGCTGACGCAACCCCCACT
GGTTGGGGCATTGCCACCACCTGTCAGCTCCTTTCCGGGACTTTCGCTTTCCCCCTCCCTATTGCCACGG
CGGAACTCATCGCCGCCTGCCTTGCCCGCTGCTGGACAGGGGCTCGGCTGTTGGGCACTGACAATTCCGT
GGTGTTGTCGGGGAAGCTGACGTCCTTTCCATGGCTGCTCGCCTGTGTTGCCACCTGGATTCTGCGCGGG
ACGTCCTTCTGCTACGTCCCTTCGGCCCTCAATCCAGCGGACCTTCCTTCCCGCGGCCTGCTGCCGGCTC
TGCGGCCTCTTCCGCGTCTTCGCCTTCGCCCTCAGACGAGTCGGATCTCCCTTTGGGCCGCCTATCGATT
AGGGATAACAGGGTAACGGTACCTTTAAGACCAATGACTTACAAGGCAGCTGTAGATCTTAGCCACTTTT
TAAAAGAAAAGGGGGGACTGGAAGGGCTAATTCACTCCCAGGGTCTCTCTGGTTAGACCAGATCTGAGCC
TGGGAGCTCTCTGGCTAACTAGGGAACCCACTGCTTAAGCCTCATAAAGCTCGACTGTGCCTTCTAGTTG
CCAGCCATCTGTTGTTTGCCCCTCCCCCGTGCCTTCCTTGACCCTGGAAGGTGCCACTCCCACTGTCCTT
TCCTAATAAAATGAGGAAATTGCATCGCATTGTCTGAGTAGGTGTCATTCTATTCTGGGGGGTGGGGTGG
GGCAGGACAGCAAGGGGGAGGATTGGGAAGACAATAGCAGGCATGCTGGGGATGCGGTGGGCTCTATGGC
TTCTGAGGCGGAAAGAACCAGCTGGGGCTCTAGGGGGTATCCCC
[124 nt withheld, positions 6451-6574]
CGCCGGCTGTGCGGGAGAACGGAGTTCTATTATGACTCAAATCAGTCTCCCCAAGCATTCGGGGATCAGA
GTTTTTAAGGATAACTTAGTGTGTAGGGGGCCAGTGAGTTGGAGATGAAAGCGTAGGGAGTCGAAGGTGT
CCTTTTGCGCCGAGTCAGTTCCTGGGTGGGGGCCACAAGATCGGATGAGCCAGTTTATCAATCCGGGGGT
GCCAGCTGATCCATGGAGTGCAGGGTCTGCAAAATATCTCAAGCACTGATTGATCTTAGGTTTTACAATA
GTGATGTTACCCCAGGAACAATTTGGGGAAGGTCAGAATCTTGTAGCCTGTAGCTGCATGACTCCTAAAC
CATAATTTCTTTTTTGTTTTTTTTTTTTTATTTTTGAGACAGGGTCTCACTCTGTCACCTAGGCTGGAGT
GCAGTGGTGCAATCACAGCTCACTGCAGCCTCAACGTCGTAAGCTCAAGCGATCCTCCCACCTCAGCCTG
CCTGGTAGCTGAGACTACAAGCGACGCCCCAGTTAATTTTTGTATTTTTGGTAGAGGCAGCGTTTTGCCG
TGTGGCCCTGGCTGGTCTCGAACTCCTGGGCTCAAGTGATCCAGCCTCAGCCTCCCAAAGTGCTGGGACA
ACCGGGGCCAGTCACTGCACCTGGCCCTAAACCATAATTTCTAATCTTTTGGCTAATTTGTTAGTCCTAC
AAAGGCAGTCTAGTCCCCAGGCAAAAAGGGGGTTTGTTTCGGGAAAGGGCTGTTACTGTCTTTGTTTCAA
ACTATAAACTAAGTTCCTCCTAAACTTAGTTCGGCCTACACCCAGGAATGAACAAGGAGAGCTTGGAGGT
TAGAAGCACGATGGAATTGGTTAGGTCAGATCTCTTTCACTGTCTGAGTTATAATTTTGCAATGGTGGTT
CAAAGACTGCCCGCTTCTGACACCAGTCGCTGCATTAATGAATCGGCCAACGCGCGGGGAGAGGCGGTTT
GCGTATTGGGCGCTCTTCCGCTTCCTCGCTCACTGACTCGCTGCGCTCGGTCGTTCGGCTGCGGCGAGCG
GTATCAGCTCACTCAAAGGCGGTAATACGGTTATCCACAGAATCAGGGGATAACGCAGGAAAGAACATGT
GAGCAAAAGGCCAGCAAAAGGCCAGGAACCGTAAAAAGGCCGCGTTGCTGGCGTTTTTCCATAGGCTCCG
CCCCCCTGACGAGCATCACAAAAATCGACGCTCAAGTCAGAGGTGGCGAAACCCGACAGGACTATAAAGA
TACCAGGCGTTTCCCCCTGGAAGCTCCCTCGTGCGCTCTCCTGTTCCGACCCTGCCGCTTACCGGATACC
TGTCCGCCTTTCTCCCTTCGGGAAGCGTGGCGCTTTCTCATAGCTCACGCTGTAGGTATCTCAGTTCGGT
GTAGGTCGTTCGCTCCAAGCTGGGCTGTGTGCACGAACCCCCCGTTCAGCCCGACCGCTGCGCCTTATCC
GGTAACTATCGTCTTGAGTCCAACCCGGTAAGACACGACTTATCGCCACTGGCAGCAGCCACTGGTAACA
GGATTAGCAGAGCGAGGTATGTAGGCGGTGCTACAGAGTTCTTGAAGTGGTGGCCTAACTACGGCTACAC
TAGAAGAACAGTATTTGGTATCTGCGCTCTGCTGAAGCCAGTTACCTTCGGAAAAAGAGTTGGTAGCTCT
TGATCCGGCAAACAAACCACCGCTGGTAGCGGTGGTTTTTTTGTTTGCAAGCAGCAGATTACGCGCAGAA
AAAAAGGATCTCAAGAAGATCCTTTGATCTTTTCTACGGGGTCTGACGCTCAGTGGAACGAAAACTCACG
TTAAGGGATTTTGGTCATGAGATTATCAAAAAGGATCTTCACCTAGATCCTTTTAAATTAAAAATGAAGT
TTTAAATCAATCTAAAGTATATATGAGTAAACTTGGTCTGACAGTTACCAATGCTTAATCAGTGAGGCAC
CTATCTCAGCGATCTGTCTATTTCGTTCATCCATAGTTGCCTGACTCCCCGTCGTGTAGATAACTACGAT
ACGGGAGGGCTTACCATCTGGCCCCAGTGCTGCAATGATACCGCGAGACCCACGCTCACCGGCTCCAGAT
TTATCAGCAATAAACCAGCCAGCCGGAAGGGCCGAGCGCAGAAGTGGTCCTGCAACTTTATCCGCCTCCA
TCCAGTCTATTAATTGTTGCCGGGAAGCTAGAGTAAGTAGTTCGCCAGTTAATAGTTTGCGCAACGTTGT
TGCCATTGCTACAGGCATCGTGGTGTCACGCTCGTCGTTTGGTATGGCTTCATTCAGCTCCGGTTCCCAA
CGATCAAGGCGAGTTACATGATCCCCCATGTTGTGCAAAAAAGCGGTTAGCTCCTTCGGTCCTCCGATCG
TTGTCAGAAGTAAGTTGGCCGCAGTGTTATCACTCATGGTTATGGCAGCACTGCATAATTCTCTTACTGT
CATGCCATCCGTAAGATGCTTTTCTGTGACTGGTGAGTACTCAACCAAGTCATTCTGAGAATAGTGTATG
CGGCGACCGAGTTGCTCTTGCCCGGCGTCAATACGGGATAATACCGCGCCACATAGCAGAACTTTAAAAG
TGCTCATCATTGGAAAACGTTCTTCGGGGCGAAAACTCTCAAGGATCTTACCGCTGTTGAGATCCAGTTC
GATGTAACCCACTCGTGCACCCAACTGATCTTCAGCATCTTTTACTTTCACCAGCGTTTCTGGGTGAGCA
AAAACAGGAAGGCAAAATGCCGCAAAAAAGGGAATAAGGGCGACACGGAAATGTTGAATACTCATACTCT
TCCTTTTTCAATATTATTGAAGCATTTATCAGGGTTATTGTCTCATGAGCGGATACATATTTGAATGTAT
TTAGAAAAATAAACAAATAGGGGTTCCGCGCACATTTCCCCGAAAAGTGCCACCTGACGTCTAAGAAACC
ATTATTATCATGACATTAACCTATAAAAATAGGCGTATCACGAGGCCCTTTCGTCTCGCGCGTTTCGGTG
ATGACGGTGAAAACCTCTGACACATGCAGCTCCCGGAGACGGTCACAGCTTGTCTGTAAGCGGATGCCGG
GAGCAGACAAGCCCGTCAGGGCGCGTCAGCGGGTGTTGGCGGGTGTCGGGGCTGGCTTAACTATGCGGCA
TCAGAGCAGATTGTACKGRGMKKGCWYMACTATGCGGCATCAGAGCAGATTGTACTGAGAGTGCACCATA
TGCGGTGTGAAATACCGCACAGATGCGTAAGGAGAAAATACCGCATCAGGCGCCATTCGCCATTCAGGCT
GCGCAACTGTTGGGAAGGGCGATCGGTGCGGGCCTCTTCGCTATTACGCCAGGGGAGGCAGAGATTGCAG
TAAGCTGAGATCGCAGCACTGCACTCCAGCCTGGGCGACAGAGTAAGACTCTGTCTCAAAAATAAAATAA
ATAAATCAATCAGATATTCCAATCTTTTCCTTTATTTATTTATTTATTTTCTATTTTGGAAACACAGTCC
TTCCTTATTCCAGAATTACACATATATTCTATTTTTCTTTATATGCTCCAGTTTTTTTTAGACCTTCACC
TGAAATGTGTGTATACAAAATCTAGGCCAGTCCAGCAGAGCCTAAAGGTAAAAAATAAAATAATAAAAAA
TAAATAAAATCTAGCTCACTCCTTCACATCAAAATGGAGATACAGCTGTTAGCATTAAATACCAAATAAC
CCATCTTGTCCTCAATAATTTTAAGCGCCTCTCTCCACCACATCTAACTCCTGTCAAAGGCATGTGCCCC
TTCCGGGCGCTCTGCTGTGCTGCCAACCAACTGGCATGTGGACTCTGCAGGGTCCCTAACTGCCAAGCCC
CACAGTGTGCCCTGAGGCTGCCCCTTCCTTCTAGCGGCTGCCCCCACTCGGCTTTGCTTTCCCTAGTTTC
AGTTACTTGCGTTCAGCCAAGGTCTGAAACTAGGTGCGCACAGAGCGGTAAGACTGCGAGAGAAAGAGAC
CAGCTTTACAGGGGGTTTATCACAGTGCACCCTGACAGTCGTCAGCCTCACAGGGGGTTTATCACATTGC
ACCCTGACAGTCGTCAGCCTCACAGGGGGTTTATCACAGTGCACCCTTACAATCATTCCATTTGATTCAC
AATTTTTTTAGTCTCTACTGTGCCTAACTTGTAAGTTAAATTTGATCAGAGGTGTGTTCCCAGAGGGGAA
AACAGTATATACAGGGTTCAGTACTATCGCATTTCAGGCCCGAGAGCTGCATCCGGAGTATCTAGATGGA
GTTCCGCGTTACATAACTTACGGTAAATGGCCCGCCTGGCTGACCGCCCAACGACCCCCGCCCATTGACG
TCAATAATGACGTATGTTCCCATAGTAACGCCAATAGGGACTTTCCATTGACGTCAATGGGAGTTTGTTT
TGGCACCAAAATCAACGGGACTTTCCAAAATGTCGTAATAACCCCGCCCCGTTGACGCAAATGGGCGGTA
GGCGTGTACTCTAGAAGGTCTATATAAGCAGAGCTCGTTTAGTGAACCGGGTCTCTCTGGTTAGACCAGA
TCTGAGCCTGGGAGCTCTCTGGCTAACTAGGGAACCCACTGCTTAAGCCTCAATAAAGCTTGCCTTGAGT
GCTCAAAGTAGTGTGTGCCCGTCTGTTGTGTGACTCTGGTAACTAGAGATCCCTCAGACCCTTTTAGTCA
GTGTGGAAAATCTCTAGCAGTGGCGCCCGAACAGGGACTTGAAAGCGAAAGTAAAGCCAGAGGAGATCTC
TCGACGCAGGACTCGGCTTGCTGAAGCGCGCACGGCAAGAGGCGAGGGGCGGCGACTGCAGAGTACGCCA
AAAATTTTGACTAGCGGAGGCTAGAAGGAGAGAGATGGGTGCGAGAGCGTCGGTATTAAGCGGGGGAGAA
TTAGATAAATGGGAAAAAATTCGGTTAAGGCCAGGGGGAAAGAAACAATATAAACTAAAACATATAGTAT
GGGCAAGCAGGGAGCTAGAACGATTCGCAGTTAATCCTGGCCTTTTAGAGACATCAGAAGGCTGTAGACA
AATACTGGGACAGCTACAACCATCCCTTCAGACAGGATCAGAAGAACTTAGATCATTATATAATACAATA
GCAGTCCTCTATTGTGTGCATCAAAGGATAGATGTAAAAGACACCAAGGAAGCCTTAGATAAGATAGAGG
AAGAGCAAAACAAAAGTAAGAAAAAGGCACAGCAAGCAGCAGCTGACACAGGAAACAACAGCCAGGTCAG
CCAAAATTACCCTATAGTGCAGAACCTCCAGGGGCAAATGGTACATCAGGCCATATCACCTAGAACTTTA
AATGCATGGGTAAAAGTAGTAGAAGAGAAGGCTTTCAGCCCAGAAGTAATACCCATGTTTTCAGCATTAT
CAGAAGGAGCCACCCCACAAGATTTAAATACCATGCTAAACACAGTGGGGGGACATCAAGCAGCCATGCA
AATGTTAAAAGAGACCATCAATGAGGAAGCTGCAGAATGGGATAGATTGCATCCAGTGCATGCAGGGCCT
ATTGCACCAGGCCAGATGAGAGAACCAAGGGGAAGTGACATAGCAGGAACTACTAGCAAATTAAGAGAAC
AATTTGGAAATAATAAAACAATAATCTTTAAGCAATCCTCAGGAGGGGACCCAGAAATTGTAACGCACAG
TTTTAATTGTGGAGGGGAATTTTTCTACTGTAATTCAACACAACTGTTTAATAGTACTTGGTTTAATAGT
ACTTGGAGTACTGAAGGGTCAAATAACACTGAAGGAAGTGACACAATCACACTCCCATGCAGAATAAAAC
AATTTATAAACATGTGGCAGGAAGTAGGAAAAGCAATGTATGCCCCTCCCATCAGTGGACAAATTAGATG
TTCATCAAATATTACTGGGCTGCTATTAACAAGAGATGGTGGTAATAACAACAATGGGTCCGAGATCTTC
AGACCTGGAGGAGGCGATATGAGGGACAATTGGAGAAGTGAATTATATAAATATAAAGTAGTAAAAATTG
AACCATTAGGAGTAGCACCCACCAAGGCAAAGAGAAGAGTGGTGCAGAGAGAAAAAAGAGCAGTGGGAAT
AGGAGCTTTGTTCCTTGGGTTCTTGGGAGCAGCAGGAAGCACTATGGGCGCAGCGTCAATGACGCTGACG
GTACAGGCCAGACAATTATTGTCTGATATAGTGCAGCAGCAGAACAATTTGCTGAGGGCTATTGAGGCGC
AACAGCATCTGTTGCAACTCACAGTCTGGGGCATCAAACAGCTCCAGGCAAGAATCCTGGCTGTGGAAAG
ATACCTAAAGGATCAACAGCTCCTGGGGATTTGGGGTTGCTCTGGAAAACTCATTTGCACCACTGCTGTG
CCTTGGAATGCTAGTTGGAGTAATAAATCTCTGGAACAGATTTGGAATAACATGACCTGGATGGAGTGGG
ACAGAGAAATTAACAATTACACAAGCTTAATACACTCCTTAATTGAAGAATCGCAAAACCAGCAAGAAAA
GAATGAACAAGAATTATTGGAATTAGATAAATGGGCTTGCGGCCGGAATTCACAAATGGCAGTATTCATC
CACAATTTTAAAAGAAAAGGGGGGATTGGGGGGTACAGTGCAGGGGAAAGAATAGTAGACATAATAGCAA
CAGACATACAAACTAAAGAATTACAAAAACAAATTACAAAAATTCAAAATTTTCGGGTTTATTACAGGGA
CAGCAGAGATCCACTTTGGGCGGCCTAGGGATAACAGGGTAATGATATCTCTGACCG
